LOCUS       Exported 4371 bp ds-DNA circular SYN 13-MAY-2021
DEFINITION  sgRNA shuttle vector; module 7.
ACCESSION   .
VERSION     .
KEYWORDS    pDGE14
SOURCE      synthetic DNA construct
  ORGANISM  synthetic DNA construct
REFERENCE   1 (bases 1 to 4371)
  AUTHORS   Ordon J, Gantner J, Kemna J, Schwalgun L, Reschke M, Streubel J,
            Boch J, Stuttmann J
  TITLE     Generation of chromosomal deletions in dicotyledonous plants
            employing a user-friendly genome editing toolkit.
  JOURNAL   Plant J. 2016 Aug 31. doi: 10.1111/tpj.13319.
  PUBMED    27579989
REFERENCE   2 (bases 1 to 4371)
  AUTHORS   .
  TITLE     Direct Submission
  JOURNAL   Exported May 13, 2021 from SnapGene Server 1.1.58
            http://www.snapgene.com
FEATURES             Location/Qualifiers
     source          1..4371
                     /organism="synthetic DNA construct"
                     /mol_type="other DNA"
     primer_bind     complement(29..51)
                     /label=pGEX 3'
                     /note="pGEX vectors, reverse primer"
     primer_bind     151..170
                     /label=pRS-marker
                     /note="pRS vectors, use to sequence yeast selectable
                     marker"
     primer_bind     364..386
                     /label=M13/pUC Forward
                     /note="In lacZ gene"
     primer_bind     378..395
                     /label=M13 Forward
                     /note="In lacZ gene. Also called M13-F20 or M13 (-21)
                     Forward"
     primer_bind     379..395
                     /label=M13 fwd
                     /note="common sequencing primer, one of multiple similar
                     variants"
     promoter        550..652
                     /label=cat promoter
                     /note="promoter of the E. coli cat gene encoding
                     chloramphenicol acetyltransferase"
     CDS             653..1312
                     /codon_start=1
                     /gene="cat"
                     /product="chloramphenicol acetyltransferase"
                     /label=CmR
                     /note="confers resistance to chloramphenicol"
                     /translation="MEKKITGYTTVDISQWHRKEHFEAFQSVAQCTYNQTVQLDITAFL
                     KTVKKNKHKFYPAFIHILARLMNAHPEFRMAMKDGELVIWDSVHPCYTVFHEQTETFSS
                     LWSEYHDDFRQFLHIYSQDVACYGENLAYFPKGFIENMFFVSANPWVSFTSFDLNVANM
                     DNFFAPVFTMGKYYTQGDKVLMPLAIQVHHAVCDGFHVGRMLNELQQYCDEWQGGA"
     primer_bind     complement(719..738)
                     /label=CAT-R
                     /note="Chloramphenicol resistance gene, reverse primer"
     CDS             1654..1959
                     /codon_start=1
                     /gene="ccdB"
                     /product="CcdB, a bacterial toxin that poisons DNA gyrase"
                     /label=ccdB
                     /note="Plasmids containing the ccdB gene cannot be
                     propagated in standard E. coli strains."
                     /translation="MQFKVYTYKRESRYRLFVDVQSDIIDTPGRRMVIPLASARLLSDK
                     VSRELYPVVHIGDESWRMMTTDMASVPVSVIGEEVADLSHRENDIKNAINLMFWGI"
     primer_bind     1838..1857
                     /label=ccdB-fwd
                     /note="ccdB gene, forward primer"
     misc_RNA        1997..2072
                     /label=gRNA scaffold
                     /note="guide RNA scaffold for the Streptococcus pyogenes
                     CRISPR/Cas9 system"
     primer_bind     complement(2150..2166)
                     /label=M13 rev
                     /note="common sequencing primer, one of multiple similar
                     variants"
     primer_bind     complement(2150..2166)
                     /label=M13 Reverse
                     /note="In lacZ gene. Also called M13-rev"
     primer_bind     complement(2163..2185)
                     /label=M13/pUC Reverse
                     /note="In lacZ gene"
     protein_bind    2174..2190
                     /label=lac operator
                     /bound_moiety="lac repressor encoded by lacI"
                     /note="The lac repressor binds to the lac operator to
                     inhibit transcription in E. coli. This inhibition can be
                     relieved by adding lactose or
                     isopropyl-beta-D-thiogalactopyranoside (IPTG)."
     promoter        complement(2198..2228)
                     /label=lac promoter
                     /note="promoter for the E. coli lac operon"
     protein_bind    2243..2264
                     /label=CAP binding site
                     /bound_moiety="E. coli catabolite activator protein"
                     /note="CAP binding activates transcription in the presence
                     of cAMP."
     primer_bind     complement(2381..2398)
                     /label=L4440
                     /note="L4440 vector, forward primer"
     rep_origin      complement(2552..3140)
                     /direction=LEFT
                     /label=ori
                     /note="high-copy-number ColE1/pMB1/pBR322/pUC origin of
                     replication"
     primer_bind     complement(2632..2651)
                     /label=pBR322ori-F
                     /note="pBR322 origin, forward primer"
     CDS             complement(3311..4171)
                     /codon_start=1
                     /gene="bla"
                     /product="beta-lactamase"
                     /label=AmpR
                     /note="confers resistance to ampicillin, carbenicillin, and
                     related antibiotics"
                     /translation="MSIQHFRVALIPFFAAFCLPVFAHPETLVKVKDAEDQLGARVGYI
                     ELDLNSGKILESFRPEERFPMMSTFKVLLCGAVLSRIDAGQEQLGRRIHYSQNDLVEYS
                     PVTEKHLTDGMTVRELCSAAITMSDNTAANLLLTTIGGPKELTAFLHNMGDHVTRLDRW
                     EPELNEAIPNDERDTTMPVAMATTLRKLLTGELLTLASRQQLIDWMEADKVAGPLLRSA
                     LPAGWFIADKSGAGERGSRGIIAALGPDGKPSRIVVIYTTGSQATMDERNRQIAEIGAS
                     LIKHW"
     primer_bind     3934..3953
                     /label=Amp-R
                     /note="Ampicillin resistance gene, reverse primer"
     promoter        complement(4172..4276)
                     /gene="bla"
                     /label=AmpR promoter
     primer_bind     4344..4362
                     /label=pBRforEco
                     /note="pBR322 vectors, upsteam of EcoRI site, forward
                     primer"
ORIGIN
        1 tcgcgcgttt cggtgatgac ggtgaaaacc tctgacacat gcagctcccg gagacggtca
       61 cagcttgtct gtaagcggat gccgggagca gacaagcccg tcagggcgcg tcagcgggtg
      121 ttggcgggtg tcggggctgg cttaactatg cggcatcaga gcagattgta ctgagagtgc
      181 accatatgcg gtgtgaaata ccgcacagat gcgtaaggag aaaataccgc atcaggcgcc
      241 attcgccatt caggctgcgc aactgttggg aagggcgatc ggtgcgggcc tcttcgctat
      301 tacgccagct ggcgaaaggg ggatgtgctg caaggcgatt aagttgggta acgccagggt
      361 tttcccagtc acgacgttgt aaaacgacgg ccagtgaatt cgagctcggt acctcgcgaa
      421 tgcatctaga ttggtctcac cagtaagttg aaaacaatct tcaaaagtcc cacatcgctt
      481 agataagaaa acgaagctga gtttatatac agctagagtc gaagtagtga ttgaagtctt
      541 ctgagacgtt gatcggcacg taagaggttc caactttcac cataatgaaa taagatcact
      601 accgggcgta ttttttgagt tatcgagatt ttcaggagct aaggaagcta aaatggagaa
      661 aaaaatcact ggatatacca ccgttgatat atcccaatgg catcgtaaag aacattttga
      721 ggcatttcag tcagttgctc aatgtaccta taaccagacc gttcagctgg atattacggc
      781 ctttttaaag accgtaaaga aaaataagca caagttttat ccggccttta ttcacattct
      841 tgcccgcctg atgaatgctc atccggaatt ccgtatggca atgaaagacg gtgagctggt
      901 gatatgggat agtgttcacc cttgttacac cgttttccat gagcaaactg aaacgttttc
      961 atcgctctgg agtgaatacc acgacgattt ccggcagttt ctacacatat attcgcaaga
     1021 tgtggcgtgt tacggtgaaa acctggccta tttccctaaa gggtttattg agaatatgtt
     1081 tttcgtctca gccaatccct gggtgagttt caccagtttt gatttaaacg tggccaatat
     1141 ggacaacttc ttcgcccccg ttttcaccat gggcaaatat tatacgcaag gcgacaaggt
     1201 gctgatgccg ctggcgattc aggttcatca tgccgtctgt gatggcttcc atgtcggcag
     1261 aatgcttaat gaattacaac agtactgcga tgagtggcag ggcggggcgt aatcgcgtgg
     1321 atccggctta ctaaaagcca gataacagta tgcgtatttg cgcgctgatt tttgcggtat
     1381 aagaatatat actgatatgt atacccgaag tatgtcaaaa agaggtatgc tatgaagcag
     1441 cgtattacag tgacagttga cagcgacagc tatcagttgc tcaaggcata tatgatgtca
     1501 atatctccgg tctggtaagc acaaccatgc agaatgaagc ccgtcgtctg cgtgccgaac
     1561 gctggaaagc ggaaaatcag gaagggatgg ctgaggtcgc ccggtttatt gaaatgaacg
     1621 gctcttttgc tgacgagaac aggggctggt gaaatgcagt ttaaggttta cacctataaa
     1681 agagagagcc gttatcgtct gtttgtggat gtacagagtg atattattga cacgcccggg
     1741 cgacggatgg tgatccccct ggccagtgca cgtctgctgt cagataaagt ctcccgtgaa
     1801 ctttacccgg tggtgcatat cggggatgaa agctggcgca tgatgaccac cgatatggcc
     1861 agtgtgccgg tttccgttat cggggaagaa gtggctgatc tcagccaccg cgaaaatgac
     1921 atcaaaaacg ccattaacct gatgttctgg ggaatataaa tgtcaggctc ccttatacac
     1981 agccagtcga agacttgttt tagagctaga aatagcaagt taaaataagg ctagtccgtt
     2041 atcaacttga aaaagtggca ccgagtcggt gctttttttt cgaatgagac caatcggatc
     2101 ccgggcccgt cgactgcaga ggcctgcatg caagcttggc gtaatcatgg tcatagctgt
     2161 ttcctgtgtg aaattgttat ccgctcacaa ttccacacaa catacgagcc ggaagcataa
     2221 agtgtaaagc ctggggtgcc taatgagtga gctaactcac attaattgcg ttgcgctcac
     2281 tgcccgcttt ccagtcggga aacctgtcgt gccagctgca ttaatgaatc ggccaacgcg
     2341 cggggagagg cggtttgcgt attgggcgct cttccgcttc ctcgctcact gactcgctgc
     2401 gctcggtcgt tcggctgcgg cgagcggtat cagctcactc aaaggcggta atacggttat
     2461 ccacagaatc aggggataac gcaggaaaga acatgtgagc aaaaggccag caaaaggcca
     2521 ggaaccgtaa aaaggccgcg ttgctggcgt ttttccatag gctccgcccc cctgacgagc
     2581 atcacaaaaa tcgacgctca agtcagaggt ggcgaaaccc gacaggacta taaagatacc
     2641 aggcgtttcc ccctggaagc tccctcgtgc gctctcctgt tccgaccctg ccgcttaccg
     2701 gatacctgtc cgcctttctc ccttcgggaa gcgtggcgct ttctcatagc tcacgctgta
     2761 ggtatctcag ttcggtgtag gtcgttcgct ccaagctggg ctgtgtgcac gaaccccccg
     2821 ttcagcccga ccgctgcgcc ttatccggta actatcgtct tgagtccaac ccggtaagac
     2881 acgacttatc gccactggca gcagccactg gtaacaggat tagcagagcg aggtatgtag
     2941 gcggtgctac agagttcttg aagtggtggc ctaactacgg ctacactaga agaacagtat
     3001 ttggtatctg cgctctgctg aagccagtta ccttcggaaa aagagttggt agctcttgat
     3061 ccggcaaaca aaccaccgct ggtagcggtg gtttttttgt ttgcaagcag cagattacgc
     3121 gcagaaaaaa aggatctcaa gaagatcctt tgatcttttc tacggggtct gacgctcagt
     3181 ggaacgaaaa ctcacgttaa gggattttgg tcatgagatt atcaaaaagg atcttcacct
     3241 agatcctttt aaattaaaaa tgaagtttta aatcaatcta aagtatatat gagtaaactt
     3301 ggtctgacag ttaccaatgc ttaatcagtg aggcacctat ctcagcgatc tgtctatttc
     3361 gttcatccat agttgcctga ctccccgtcg tgtagataac tacgatacgg gagggcttac
     3421 catctggccc cagtgctgca atgataccgc gagaaccacg ctcaccggct ccagatttat
     3481 cagcaataaa ccagccagcc ggaagggccg agcgcagaag tggtcctgca actttatccg
     3541 cctccatcca gtctattaat tgttgccggg aagctagagt aagtagttcg ccagttaata
     3601 gtttgcgcaa cgttgttgcc attgctacag gcatcgtggt gtcacgctcg tcgtttggta
     3661 tggcttcatt cagctccggt tcccaacgat caaggcgagt tacatgatcc cccatgttgt
     3721 gcaaaaaagc ggttagctcc ttcggtcctc cgatcgttgt cagaagtaag ttggccgcag
     3781 tgttatcact catggttatg gcagcactgc ataattctct tactgtcatg ccatccgtaa
     3841 gatgcttttc tgtgactggt gagtactcaa ccaagtcatt ctgagaatag tgtatgcggc
     3901 gaccgagttg ctcttgcccg gcgtcaatac gggataatac cgcgccacat agcagaactt
     3961 taaaagtgct catcattgga aaacgttctt cggggcgaaa actctcaagg atcttaccgc
     4021 tgttgagatc cagttcgatg taacccactc gtgcacccaa ctgatcttca gcatctttta
     4081 ctttcaccag cgtttctggg tgagcaaaaa caggaaggca aaatgccgca aaaaagggaa
     4141 taagggcgac acggaaatgt tgaatactca tactcttcct ttttcaatat tattgaagca
     4201 tttatcaggg ttattgtctc atgagcggat acatatttga atgtatttag aaaaataaac
     4261 aaataggggt tccgcgcaca tttccccgaa aagtgccacc tgacgtctaa gaaaccatta
     4321 ttatcatgac attaacctat aaaaataggc gtatcacgag gccctttcgt c
//
