[The description below was written by a language model from this plasmid's Addgene catalogue record and the feature table of its GenBank file.]
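Description:
pDGE14 is a 4,371 bp empty sgRNA shuttle vector built on a pUC57 backbone and designated "module 7" of a plant genome editing toolkit developed for generating chromosomal deletions in dicotyledonous plants. It is a high-copy E. coli plasmid that replicates from a ColE1/pUC-type origin and carries the bla gene for ampicillin resistance. The BsaI site within bla has been removed, and a BsaI site in the insert is also recorded as eliminated, which fits the use of this enzyme for later Golden Gate-style assembly, although the record does not describe the cloning scheme. Remnants of the pUC lacZ region (lac promoter, operator, CAP site and M13 primer sites) flank the insert.

The roughly 1.5 kb insert is described as pAtU6-ccdB-sgRNA. Its name indicates an Arabidopsis U6 promoter, a Pol III promoter suited to small RNA expression in plants, although this promoter is not annotated in the feature table. Downstream lies a placeholder cassette comprising a chloramphenicol acetyltransferase gene with its own cat promoter and the ccdB gene, followed by the Streptococcus pyogenes Cas9 guide RNA scaffold. No guide sequence is present. CcdB poisons DNA gyrase, so the empty vector must be maintained in a ccdB-tolerant strain under combined chloramphenicol and ampicillin selection. Replacing the cassette with a target-specific spacer removes the toxin and allows counter-selection against uncut vector in standard strains, leaving a complete U6-driven sgRNA transcription unit. The "shuttle" and module designations suggest that the finished unit occupies a defined position when several sgRNA units are combined into a recipient vector for multiplexed editing, but the record gives no details of that step.
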