Addgene plasmid #79473: pDGE14
Purpose: sgRNA shuttle vector; module 7
Depositing lab: Johannes Stuttmann. Depositing organization: Martin-Luther-Universitaet Halle-Wittenberg, Faculty of Medicine. Publication: Generation of chromosomal deletions in dicotyledonous plants employing a user-friendly genome editing toolkit. Ordon J, Gantner J, Kemna J, Schwalgun L, Reschke M, Streubel J, Boch J, Stuttmann J. Plant J. 2016 Aug 31. doi: 10.1111/tpj.13319. PubMed 27579989.
Backbone
  Vector backbone: pUC57
  Modifications to backbone: BsaI site (in bla) eliminated
  Vector type: CRISPR, Synthetic Biology
Growth in bacteria
  Bacterial resistance: Chloramphenicol and Ampicillin, 25 & 100 μg/mL
  Growth temperature: 37°C
  Growth strain: ccdB Survival
  Copy number: High Copy
Gene/Insert
  Gene/Insert name: pAtU6-ccdB-sgRNA
  gRNA/shRNA sequence: none, empty sgRNA shuttle vector
  Insert size (bp): 1498
  Mutation: BsaI site eliminated
  Entrez Gene: ccdB(letD) (a.k.a. D616_p97105, Fpla045)
Terms and licenses: Academic/Nonprofit Terms; Industry Terms: Not Available to Industry
How to cite: pDGE14 was a gift from Johannes Stuttmann (Addgene plasmid # 79473 ; http://n2t.net/addgene:79473 ; RRID:Addgene_79473)
