>Addgene plasmid #79473 | pDGE14 | addgene partial sequence | sequence record 153865 | CAT-R 5'-GCAACTGACTGAAATGCCTC-3'
GCCATTGGGATATATCAACGGTGGTATATCCAGTGATTTTTTTCTCCATTTTAGCTTCCTTAGCTCCTGA
AAATCTCGATAACTCAAAAAATACGCCCGGTAGTGATCTTATTTCATTATGGTGAAAGTTGGAACCTCTT
ACGTGCCGATCAACGTCTCAGAAGACTTCAATCACTACTTCGACTCTAGCTGTATATAAACTCAGCTTCG
TTTTCTTATCTAAGCGATGTGGGACTTTTGAAGATTGTTTTCAACTTACTGGTGAGACCAATCTAGATGC
ATTCGCGAGGTACCGAGCTCGAATTCACTGGCCGTCGTTTTACAACGTCGTGACTGGGAAAACCCTGGCG
TTACCCAACTTAATCGCCTTGCAGCACATCCCCCTTTCGCCAGCTGGCGTAATAGCGAAGAGGCCCGCAC
CGATCGCCCTTCCCAACAGTTGCGCAGCCTGAATGGCGAATGGCGCCTGATGCGGTATTTTCTCCTTACG
CATCTGTGCGGTATTTCACACCGCATATGGTGCACTCTCAGTACAATCTGCTCTGATGCCGCATAGTTAA
GCCAGCCCCGACACCCGCCAACACCCGCTGACGCGCCCTGACGGGCTTGTCTGCTCCCGGCATCCGCTTA
CAGACAAGCTGTGACCGTCTCCGGGAGCTGCATGTGTCAGAGGTTTTCACCGTCATCACCGAAACGCGCG
AGACGAAAGGGCCTCGTGATACGCCTATTTTTATAGGTTAATGTCATGATAATAATGGTTTCTTAGACGT
CAGGTGGCACTTTTCGGGGAAATGTGCGCGGAACCCCTATTTGTTTATTTTTCTAAATACATTCAAATAT
GTATCCGCTCATGAGACAATAACCCTGATAAATGCTTCAATAATATTGAAAAAGGAAGAGTATGAGTATT
CAACATTTCCGTGTCGCCCTTATTCCCTTTTTTGCGGCATTTTGCCTTCCTGTTTTTGCTCACCCAGAAA
CGCTGGTGAAAGTAAAAGATGCTGAAGATCAGTTGGGTGCACGAGTGGGTTACATCGAAC
