>Addgene plasmid #79473 | pDGE14 | addgene partial sequence | sequence record 153866 | ccdB-Fwd 5'-GCATGATGACCACCGATATG-3'
GGTTTCCGTTATCGGGGAAGAAGTGGCTGATCTCAGCCACCGCGAAAATGACATCAAAAACGCCATTAAC
CTGATGTTCTGGGGAATATAAATGTCAGGCTCCCTTATACACAGCCAGTCGAAGACTTGTTTTAGAGCTA
GAAATAGCAAGTTAAAATAAGGCTAGTCCGTTATCAACTTGAAAAAGTGGCACCGAGTCGGTGCTTTTTT
TTCGAATGAGACCAATCGGATCCCGGGCCCGTCGACTGCAGAGGCCTGCATGCAAGCTTGGCGTAATCAT
GGTCATAGCTGTTTCCTGTGTGAAATTGTTATCCGCTCACAATTCCACACAACATACGAGCCGGAAGCAT
AAAGTGTAAAGCCTGGGGTGCCTAATGAGTGAGCTAACTCACATTAATTGCGTTGCGCTCACTGCCCGCT
TTCCAGTCGGGAAACCTGTCGTGCCAGCTGCATTAATGAATCGGCCAACGCGCGGGGAGAGGCGGTTTGC
GTATTGGGCGCTCTTCCGCTTCCTCGCTCACTGACTCGCTGCGCTCGGTCGTTCGGCTGCGGCGAGCGGT
ATCAGCTCACTCAAAGGCGGTAATACGGTTATCCACAGAATCAGGGGATAACGCAGGAAAGAACATGTGA
GCAAAAGGCCAGCAAAAGGCCAGGAACCGTAAAAAGGCCGCGTTGCTGGCGTTTTTCCATAGGCTCCGCC
CCCCTGACGAGCATCACAAAAATCGACGCTCAAGTCAGAGGTGGCGAAACCCGACAGGACTATAAAGATA
CCAGGCGTTTCCCCCTGGAAGCTCCCTCGTGCGCTCTCCTGTTCCGACCCTGCCGCTTACCGGATACCTG
TCCGCCTTTCTCCCTTCGGGAAGCGTGGCGCTTTCTCATAGCTCACGCTGTAGGTATCTCAGTTCGGTGT
AGGTCGTTCGCTCCAAGCTGGGCTGTGTGCACGAACCCCCCGTTCAGCCCGACCGCTGCGCCTTATCCGG
TAACTATCGTCTTGAGTCCAACCCGGTAAGACACGACTTATCGCCACTGGCAGCAGCCACTGGTAACAGG
ATTAGCAGAGCGAGGTATGTAGGCGGTGCTACAGAGTTCTTGAAGTGGTGGCCTAACTACGGCTAC
